Addgene plasmid #166794: pcDNA3.1 LIC 6A FLAG-TEV-DPP9S
Purpose: Mammalian cell expression vector for Flag-tagged DPP9S
Depositing lab: Hao Wu. Depositing organization: Boston Children's Hospital. Publication: DPP9 sequesters the C terminus of NLRP1 to repress inflammasome activation. Hollingsworth LR, Sharif H, Griswold AR, Fontana P, Mintseris J, Dagbay KB, Paulo JA, Gygi SP, Bachovchin DA, Wu H. Nature. 2021 Mar 17. pii: 10.1038/s41586-021-03350-4. doi: 10.1038/s41586-021-03350-4. PubMed 33731932.
Backbone
  Vector backbone: pcDNA3.1 LIC 6A
  Vector type: Mammalian Expression
Growth in bacteria
  Bacterial resistance: Ampicillin, 100 μg/mL
  Growth temperature: 37°C
  Growth strain: DH5alpha
  Copy number: High Copy
Gene/Insert
  Gene/Insert name: DPP9 (alt name: DPP9S)
  Species: H. sapiens (human)
  Entrez Gene: DPP9 (a.k.a. DP9, DPLP9, DPP IX, DPRP-2, DPRP2, HATIS, IMD111)
  Promoter: CMV
  Tag / fusion protein: FLAG-TEV (N terminal on backbone)
  Cloning method: Ligation Independent Cloning
  Sequencing primers: 5′ CMV F; 3′ BGHR
Terms and licenses: Academic/Nonprofit Terms; Industry Terms: Not Available to Industry
Depositor comments: Mammalian cell expression vector for Flag-tagged DPP9S
How to cite: pcDNA3.1 LIC 6A FLAG-TEV-DPP9S was a gift from Hao Wu (Addgene plasmid # 166794 ; http://n2t.net/addgene:166794 ; RRID:Addgene_166794)
