[The description below was written by a language model from this plasmid's Addgene catalogue record and pLannotate feature annotations shown in this document.]
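Description:
pcDNA3.1 LIC 6A FLAG-TEV-DPP9S is an approximately 8.1 kb mammalian expression plasmid built on a pcDNA3.1 derivative adapted for ligation-independent cloning. It is maintained in E. coli through a high-copy ColE1/pUC-type origin and an ampicillin resistance (β-lactamase) gene driven by its own promoter. An f1 origin is also present, which permits single-stranded DNA production. For mammalian cells, the backbone carries a neomycin phosphotransferase gene between the SV40 enhancer/early promoter and an SV40 polyadenylation signal, the usual arrangement for G418 selection of stable transfectants. Small annotated fragments (bom, lacI, lac promoter/operator, a ble fragment and a short HIV-1 LTR-like match near the CMV promoter) appear to be backbone remnants or partial similarity hits rather than functional modules.

The payload is the human DPP9 coding sequence, recorded as the short isoform DPP9S. It is expressed from the CMV immediate-early enhancer and promoter and terminated by the bovine growth hormone polyadenylation signal. The backbone supplies an N-terminal FLAG epitope followed by a TEV protease cleavage site. The TEV site is annotated just upstream of the DPP9 open reading frame, whereas the FLAG tag is stated in the catalogue entry but not separately annotated. This layout allows anti-FLAG detection or affinity capture of the protein, with optional tag removal by TEV protease. T7 and SP6 promoters flank the insert.

DPP9 is a dipeptidyl peptidase that removes N-terminal dipeptides and restrains NLRP1 and CARD8 inflammasome activation. The plasmid was deposited with a study of how DPP9 sequesters the NLRP1 C-terminal fragment, and its stated purpose is expression of FLAG-tagged DPP9S in mammalian cells.
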