Features (pLannotate 1.2.2; 22 found; start..end, strand, type, name):
     28..80      -  misc_feature   bom (fragment): basis of mobility region from pBR322
    235..614     +  enhancer       CMV enhancer: human cytomegalovirus immediate early enhancer
    615..818     +  promoter       CMV promoter: human cytomegalovirus (CMV) immediate early promoter
    814..847     +  LTR            5' LTR (truncated) (fragment): truncated 5' long terminal repeat (LTR) from HIV-1
    863..881     +  promoter       T7 promoter: promoter for bacteriophage T7 RNA polymerase
    989..1009    +  CDS            TEV site: tobacco etch virus (TEV) protease recognition and cleavage site
   1022..3610    +  CDS            DPP9: DPP9_HUMAN - Also known as DPRP2. Experimental evidence at protein level: Swiss-Prot protein existence level 1. Dipeptidyl peptidase that cleaves off N-terminal dipeptides from proteins having a Pro or Ala residue at position 2 (PubMed:12662155, PubMed:16475979, PubMed:19667070, PubMed:30291141, PubMed:29382749). Acts as an inhibitor of caspase-1-dependent monocyte and macrophage pyroptosis: inhibits pyroptosis by preventing activation of NLRP1 and CARD8 via an unknown mechanism (PubMed:27820798, PubMed:30291141, PubMed:29967349, PubMed:31525884, PubMed:32796818). From Homo sapiens (Human).
   3651..3669    -  promoter       SP6 promoter: promoter for bacteriophage SP6 RNA polymerase
   3695..3919    +  polyA_signal   bGH poly(A) signal: bovine growth hormone polyadenylation signal
   3923..3944    +  promoter       SV40 promoter (fragment): SV40 enhancer and early promoter
   3965..4393    +  rep_origin     f1 ori (sequence partly withheld): f1 bacteriophage origin of replication; arrow indicates direction of (+) strand synthesis
   4407..4736    +  promoter       SV40 promoter: SV40 enhancer and early promoter
   4803..5594    +  CDS            neo: KKA2_KLEPN - Also known as kan, nptII. Experimental evidence at protein level: Swiss-Prot protein existence level 1. Resistance to kanamycin, neomycin, paromomycin, ribostamycin, butirosin and gentamicin B. From Klebsiella pneumoniae.
   5618..5776    +  CDS            ble (fragment): BLE_KLEPN - Experimental evidence at protein level: Swiss-Prot protein existence level 1. Binding protein with a strong affinity to the bleomycin family of antibiotics. Binds to CL990; an antimitotic-antibiotic compound. From Klebsiella pneumoniae.
   5771..5892    +  polyA_signal   SV40 poly(A) signal: SV40 polyadenylation signal
   5965..5981    -  protein_bind   lac operator: The lac repressor binds to the lac operator to inhibit transcription in E. coli. This inhibition can be relieved by adding lactose or isopropyl-β-D-thiogalactopyranoside (IPTG). lac repressor encoded by lacI
   5989..6019    -  promoter       lac promoter: promoter for the E. coli lac operon
   6034..6055    -  protein_bind   CAP binding site: CAP binding activates transcription in the presence of cAMP. E. coli catabolite activator protein
   6068..6160    -  CDS            lacI (fragment): lac repressor; lacI; The lac repressor binds to the lac operator to inhibit transcription in E. coli. This inhibition can be relieved by adding lactose or isopropyl-β-D-thiogalactopyranoside (IPTG).
   6343..6931    -  rep_origin     ori: high-copy-number ColE1/pMB1/pBR322/pUC origin of replication
   7102..7962    -  CDS            AmpR: β-lactamase; bla; confers resistance to ampicillin, carbenicillin, and related antibiotics
   7963..8067    -  promoter       AmpR promoter: bla
>Addgene plasmid #166794 | pcDNA3.1 LIC 6A FLAG-TEV-DPP9S | addgene full sequence | sequence record 328343 | Addgene NGS Result
GACGGATCGGGAGATCTCCCGATCCCCTATGGTGCACTCTCAGTACAATCTGCTCTGATGCCGCATAGTT
AAGCCAGTATCTGCTCCCTGCTTGTGTGTTGGAGGTCGCTGAGTAGTGCGCGAGCAAAATTTAAGCTACA
ACAAGGCAAGGCTTGACCGACAATTGCATGAAGAATCTGCTTAGGGTTAGGCGTTTTGCGCTGCTTCGCG
ATGTACGGGCCAGATATACGCGTTGACATTGATTATTGACTAGTTATTAATAGTAATCAATTACGGGGTC
ATTAGTTCATAGCCCATATATGGAGTTCCGCGTTACATAACTTACGGTAAATGGCCCGCCTGGCTGACCG
CCCAACGACCCCCGCCCATTGACGTCAATAATGACGTATGTTCCCATAGTAACGCCAATAGGGACTTTCC
ATTGACGTCAATGGGTGGAGTATTTACGGTAAACTGCCCACTTGGCAGTACATCAAGTGTATCATATGCC
AAGTACGCCCCCTATTGACGTCAATGACGGTAAATGGCCCGCCTGGCATTATGCCCAGTACATGACCTTA
TGGGACTTTCCTACTTGGCAGTACATCTACGTATTAGTCATCGCTATTACCATGGTGATGCGGTTTTGGC
AGTACATCAATGGGCGTGGATAGCGGTTTGACTCACGGGGATTTCCAAGTCTCCACCCCATTGACGTCAA
TGGGAGTTTGTTTTGGCACCAAAATCAACGGGACTTTCCAAAATGTCGTAACAACTCCGCCCCATTGACG
CAAATGGGCGGTAGGCGTGTACGGTGGGAGGTCTATATAAGCAGAGCTCTCTGGCTAACTAGAGAACCCA
CTGCTTACTGGCTTATCGAAATTAATACGACTCACTATAGGGAGACCCAAGCTTGGTACCGAGCTCGGAT
CCCTACTTCCAATCCAATGCCACCATGGATATCGACTACAAGGACGATGACGACAAGGATTACGATATCC
CAACGACCGAAAACCTGTATTTTCAGGGCGCCATGGGATCCATGGCCACCACCGGGACCCCAACGGCCGA
CCGAGGCGACGCAGCCGCCACAGATGACCCGGCCGCCCGCTTCCAGGTGCAGAAGCACTCGTGGGACGGG
CTCCGGAGCATCATCCACGGCAGCCGCAAGTACTCGGGCCTCATTGTCAACAAGGCGCCCCACGACTTCC
AGTTTGTGCAGAAGACGGATGAGTCTGGGCCCCACTCCCACCGCCTCTACTACCTGGGAATGCCATATGG
CAGCCGAGAGAACTCCCTCCTCTACTCTGAGATTCCCAAGAAGGTCCGGAAAGAGGCTCTGCTGCTCCTG
TCCTGGAAGCAGATGCTGGATCATTTCCAGGCCACGCCCCACCATGGGGTCTACTCTCGGGAGGAGGAGC
TGCTGAGGGAGCGGAAACGCCTGGGGGTCTTCGGCATCACCTCCTACGACTTCCACAGCGAGAGTGGCCT
CTTCCTCTTCCAGGCCAGCAACAGCCTCTTCCACTGCCGCGACGGCGGCAAGAACGGCTTCATGGTGTCC
CCTATGAAACCGCTGGAAATCAAGACCCAGTGCTCAGGGCCCCGGATGGACCCCAAAATCTGCCCTGCCG
ACCCTGCCTTCTTCTCCTTCATCAATAACAGCGACCTGTGGGTGGCCAACATCGAGACAGGCGAGGAGCG
GCGGCTGACCTTCTGCCACCAAGGTTTATCCAATGTCCTGGATGACCCCAAGTCTGCGGGTGTGGCCACC
TTCGTCATACAGGAAGAGTTCGACCGCTTCACTGGGTACTGGTGGTGCCCCACAGCCTCCTGGGAAGGTT
CAGAGGGCCTCAAGACGCTGCGAATCCTGTATGAGGAAGTCGATGAGTCCGAGGTGGAGGTCATTCACGT
CCCCTCTCCTGCGCTAGAAGAAAGGAAGACGGACTCGTATCGGTACCCCAGGACAGGCAGCAAGAATCCC
AAGATTGCCTTGAAACTGGCTGAGTTCCAGACTGACAGCCAGGGCAAGATCGTCTCGACCCAGGAGAAGG
AGCTGGTGCAGCCCTTCAGCTCGCTGTTCCCGAAGGTGGAGTACATCGCCAGGGCCGGGTGGACCCGGGA
TGGCAAATACGCCTGGGCCATGTTCCTGGACCGGCCCCAGCAGTGGCTCCAGCTCGTCCTCCTCCCCCCG
GCCCTGTTCATCCCGAGCACAGAGAATGAGGAGCAGCGGCTAGCCTCTGCCAGAGCTGTCCCCAGGAATG
TCCAGCCGTATGTGGTGTACGAGGAGGTCACCAACGTCTGGATCAATGTTCATGACATCTTCTATCCCTT
CCCCCAATCAGAGGGAGAGGACGAGCTCTGCTTTCTCCGCGCCAATGAATGCAAGACCGGCTTCTGCCAT
TTGTACAAAGTCACCGCCGTTTTAAAATCCCAGGGCTACGATTGGAGTGAGCCCTTCAGCCCCGGGGAAG
ATGAATTTAAGTGCCCCATTAAGGAAGAGATTGCTCTGACCAGCGGTGAATGGGAGGTTTTGGCGAGGCA
CGGCTCCAAGATCTGGGTCAATGAGGAGACCAAGCTGGTGTACTTCCAGGGCACCAAGGACACGCCGCTG
GAGCACCACCTCTACGTGGTCAGCTATGAGGCGGCCGGCGAGATCGTACGCCTCACCACGCCCGGCTTCT
CCCATAGCTGCTCCATGAGCCAGAACTTCGACATGTTCGTCAGCCACTACAGCAGCGTGAGCACGCCGCC
CTGCGTGCACGTCTACAAGCTGAGCGGCCCCGACGACGACCCCCTGCACAAGCAGCCCCGCTTCTGGGCT
AGCATGATGGAGGCAGCCAGCTGCCCCCCGGATTATGTTCCTCCAGAGATCTTCCATTTCCACACGCGCT
CGGATGTGCGGCTCTACGGCATGATCTACAAGCCCCACGCCTTGCAGCCAGGGAAGAAGCACCCCACCGT
CCTCTTTGTATATGGAGGCCCCCAGGTGCAGCTGGTGAATAACTCCTTCAAAGGCATCAAGTACTTGCGG
CTCAACACACTGGCCTCCCTGGGCTACGCCGTGGTTGTGATTGACGGCAGGGGCTCCTGTCAGCGAGGGC
TTCGGTTCGAAGGGGCCCTGAAAAACCAAATGGGCCAGGTGGAGATCGAGGACCAGGTGGAGGGCCTGCA
GTTCGTGGCCGAGAAGTATGGCTTCATCGACCTGAGCCGAGTTGCCATCCATGGCTGGTCCTACGGGGGC
TTCCTCTCGCTCATGGGGCTAATCCACAAGCCCCAGGTGTTCAAGGTGGCCATCGCGGGTGCCCCGGTCA
CCGTCTGGATGGCCTACGACACAGGGTACACTGAGCGCTACATGGACGTCCCTGAGAACAACCAGCACGG
CTATGAGGCGGGTTCCGTGGCCCTGCACGTGGAGAAGCTGCCCAATGAGCCCAACCGCTTGCTTATCCTC
CACGGCTTCCTGGACGAAAACGTGCACTTTTTCCACACAAACTTCCTCGTCTCCCAACTGATCCGAGCAG
GGAAACCTTACCAGCTCCAGATCTACCCCAACGAGAGACACAGTATTCGCTGCCCCGAGTCGGGCGAGCA
CTATGAAGTCACGTTGCTGCACTTTCTACAGGAATACCTCTAGTAATAACATTGGAAGTGGATAATCTAG
AGGGCCCTATTCTATAGTGTCACCTAAATGCTAGAGCTCGCTGATCAGCCTCGACTGTGCCTTCTAGTTG
CCAGCCATCTGTTGTTTGCCCCTCCCCCGTGCCTTCCTTGACCCTGGAAGGTGCCACTCCCACTGTCCTT
TCCTAATAAAATGAGGAAATTGCATCGCATTGTCTGAGTAGGTGTCATTCTATTCTGGGGGGTGGGGTGG
GGCAGGACAGCAAGGGGGAGGATTGGGAAGACAATAGCAGGCATGCTGGGGATGCGGTGGGCTCTATGGC
TTCTGAGGCGGAAAGAACCAGCTGGGGCTCTAGGGGGTATCCCC
[124 nt withheld, positions 3965-4088]
C
[91 nt withheld, positions 4090-4180]
A
[49 nt withheld, positions 4182-4230]
CCTTTGACGTTGGAGTCCACGTTCTTT
[37 nt withheld, positions 4258-4294]
ACCCTATCTCGGTCTATTCTTTTGATTTATAAGGGATTTTGCCGATTTCGGCCTATTGGTTAAAAAATGA
GCTGATTTAACAAAAATTTAACGCGAATTAATTCTGTGGAATGTGTGTCAGTTAGGGTGTGGAAAGTCCC
CAGGCTCCCCAGCAGGCAGAAGTATGCAAAGCATGCATCTCAATTAGTCAGCAACCAGGTGTGGAAAGTC
CCCAGGCTCCCCAGCAGGCAGAAGTATGCAAAGCATGCATCTCAATTAGTCAGCAACCATAGTCCCGCCC
CTAACTCCGCCCATCCCGCCCCTAACTCCGCCCAGTTCCGCCCATTCTCCGCCCCATGGCTGACTAATTT
TTTTTATTTATGCAGAGGCCGAGGCCGCCTCTGCCTCTGAGCTATTCCAGAAGTAGTGAGGAGGCTTTTT
TGGAGGCCTAGGCTTTTGCAAAAAGCTCCCGGGAGCTTGTATATCCATTTTCGGATCTGATCAAGAGACA
GGATGAGGATCGTTTCGCATGATTGAACAAGATGGATTGCACGCAGGTTCTCCGGCCGCTTGGGTGGAGA
GGCTATTCGGCTATGACTGGGCACAACAGACAATCGGCTGCTCTGATGCCGCCGTGTTCCGGCTGTCAGC
GCAGGGGCGCCCGGTTCTTTTTGTCAAGACCGACCTGTCCGGTGCCCTGAATGAACTGCAGGACGAGGCA
GCGCGGCTATCGTGGCTGGCCACGACGGGCGTTCCTTGCGCAGCTGTGCTCGACGTTGTCACTGAAGCGG
GAAGGGACTGGCTGCTATTGGGCGAAGTGCCGGGGCAGGATCTCCTGTCATCTCACCTTGCTCCTGCCGA
GAAAGTATCCATCATGGCTGATGCAATGCGGCGGCTGCATACGCTTGATCCGGCTACCTGCCCATTCGAC
CACCAAGCGAAACATCGCATCGAGCGAGCACGTACTCGGATGGAAGCCGGTCTTGTCGATCAGGATGATC
TGGACGAAGAGCATCAGGGGCTCGCGCCAGCCGAACTGTTCGCCAGGCTCAAGGCGCGCATGCCCGACGG
CGAGGATCTCGTCGTGACCCATGGCGATGCCTGCTTGCCGAATATCATGGTGGAAAATGGCCGCTTTTCT
GGATTCATCGACTGTGGCCGGCTGGGTGTGGCGGACCGCTATCAGGACATAGCGTTGGCTACCCGTGATA
TTGCTGAAGAGCTTGGCGGCGAATGGGCTGACCGCTTCCTCGTGCTTTACGGTATCGCCGCTCCCGATTC
GCAGCGCATCGCCTTCTATCGCCTTCTTGACGAGTTCTTCTGAGCGGGACTCTGGGGTTCGAAATGACCG
ACCAAGCGACGCCCAACCTGCCATCACGAGATTTCGATTCCACCGCCGCCTTCTATGAAAGGTTGGGCTT
CGGAATCGTTTTCCGGGACGCCGGCTGGATGATCCTCCAGCGCGGGGATCTCATGCTGGAGTTCTTCGCC
CACCCCAACTTGTTTATTGCAGCTTATAATGGTTACAAATAAAGCAATAGCATCACAAATTTCACAAATA
AAGCATTTTTTTCACTGCATTCTAGTTGTGGTTTGTCCAAACTCATCAATGTATCTTATCATGTCTGTAT
ACCGTCGACCTCTAGCTAGAGCTTGGCGTAATCATGGTCATAGCTGTTTCCTGTGTGAAATTGTTATCCG
CTCACAATTCCACACAACATACGAGCCGGAAGCATAAAGTGTAAAGCCTGGGGTGCCTAATGAGTGAGCT
AACTCACATTAATTGCGTTGCGCTCACTGCCCGCTTTCCAGTCGGGAAACCTGTCGTGCCAGCTGCATTA
ATGAATCGGCCAACGCGCGGGGAGAGGCGGTTTGCGTATTGGGCGCTCTTCCGCTTCCTCGCTCACTGAC
TCGCTGCGCTCGGTCGTTCGGCTGCGGCGAGCGGTATCAGCTCACTCAAAGGCGGTAATACGGTTATCCA
CAGAATCAGGGGATAACGCAGGAAAGAACATGTGAGCAAAAGGCCAGCAAAAGGCCAGGAACCGTAAAAA
GGCCGCGTTGCTGGCGTTTTTCCATAGGCTCCGCCCCCCTGACGAGCATCACAAAAATCGACGCTCAAGT
CAGAGGTGGCGAAACCCGACAGGACTATAAAGATACCAGGCGTTTCCCCCTGGAAGCTCCCTCGTGCGCT
CTCCTGTTCCGACCCTGCCGCTTACCGGATACCTGTCCGCCTTTCTCCCTTCGGGAAGCGTGGCGCTTTC
TCATAGCTCACGCTGTAGGTATCTCAGTTCGGTGTAGGTCGTTCGCTCCAAGCTGGGCTGTGTGCACGAA
CCCCCCGTTCAGCCCGACCGCTGCGCCTTATCCGGTAACTATCGTCTTGAGTCCAACCCGGTAAGACACG
ACTTATCGCCACTGGCAGCAGCCACTGGTAACAGGATTAGCAGAGCGAGGTATGTAGGCGGTGCTACAGA
GTTCTTGAAGTGGTGGCCTAACTACGGCTACACTAGAAGAACAGTATTTGGTATCTGCGCTCTGCTGAAG
CCAGTTACCTTCGGAAAAAGAGTTGGTAGCTCTTGATCCGGCAAACAAACCACCGCTGGTAGCGGTGGTT
TTTTTGTTTGCAAGCAGCAGATTACGCGCAGAAAAAAAGGATCTCAAGAAGATCCTTTGATCTTTTCTAC
GGGGTCTGACGCTCAGTGGAACGAAAACTCACGTTAAGGGATTTTGGTCATGAGATTATCAAAAAGGATC
TTCACCTAGATCCTTTTAAATTAAAAATGAAGTTTTAAATCAATCTAAAGTATATATGAGTAAACTTGGT
CTGACAGTTACCAATGCTTAATCAGTGAGGCACCTATCTCAGCGATCTGTCTATTTCGTTCATCCATAGT
TGCCTGACTCCCCGTCGTGTAGATAACTACGATACGGGAGGGCTTACCATCTGGCCCCAGTGCTGCAATG
ATACCGCGAGACCCACGCTCACCGGCTCCAGATTTATCAGCAATAAACCAGCCAGCCGGAAGGGCCGAGC
GCAGAAGTGGTCCTGCAACTTTATCCGCCTCCATCCAGTCTATTAATTGTTGCCGGGAAGCTAGAGTAAG
TAGTTCGCCAGTTAATAGTTTGCGCAACGTTGTTGCCATTGCTACAGGCATCGTGGTGTCACGCTCGTCG
TTTGGTATGGCTTCATTCAGCTCCGGTTCCCAACGATCAAGGCGAGTTACATGATCCCCCATGTTGTGCA
AAAAAGCGGTTAGCTCCTTCGGTCCTCCGATCGTTGTCAGAAGTAAGTTGGCCGCAGTGTTATCACTCAT
GGTTATGGCAGCACTGCATAATTCTCTTACTGTCATGCCATCCGTAAGATGCTTTTCTGTGACTGGTGAG
TACTCAACCAAGTCATTCTGAGAATAGTGTATGCGGCGACCGAGTTGCTCTTGCCCGGCGTCAATACGGG
ATAATACCGCGCCACATAGCAGAACTTTAAAAGTGCTCATCATTGGAAAACGTTCTTCGGGGCGAAAACT
CTCAAGGATCTTACCGCTGTTGAGATCCAGTTCGATGTAACCCACTCGTGCACCCAACTGATCTTCAGCA
TCTTTTACTTTCACCAGCGTTTCTGGGTGAGCAAAAACAGGAAGGCAAAATGCCGCAAAAAAGGGAATAA
GGGCGACACGGAAATGTTGAATACTCATACTCTTCCTTTTTCATTATTATTGAAGCATTTATCAGGGTTA
TTGTCTCATGAGCGGATACATATTTGAATGTATTTAGAAAAATAAACAAATAGGGGTTCCGCGCACATTT
CCCCGAAAAGTGCCACCTGACGTC
