>Addgene plasmid #166794 | pcDNA3.1 LIC 6A FLAG-TEV-DPP9S | depositor partial sequence | sequence record 323792 | Insert sequence
ATGGATATCGACTACAAGGACGATGACGACAAGGATTACGATATCCCAACGACCGAAAACCTGTATTTTC
AGGGCGCCATGGGATCCATGGCCACCACCGGGACCCCAACGGCCGACCGAGGCGACGCAGCCGCCACAGA
TGACCCGGCCGCCCGCTTCCAGGTGCAGAAGCACTCGTGGGACGGGCTCCGGAGCATCATCCACGGCAGC
CGCAAGTACTCGGGCCTCATTGTCAACAAGGCGCCCCACGACTTCCAGTTTGTGCAGAAGACGGATGAGT
CTGGGCCCCACTCCCACCGCCTCTACTACCTGGGAATGCCATATGGCAGCCGAGAGAACTCCCTCCTCTA
CTCTGAGATTCCCAAGAAGGTCCGGAAAGAGGCTCTGCTGCTCCTGTCCTGGAAGCAGATGCTGGATCAT
TTCCAGGCCACGCCCCACCATGGGGTCTACTCTCGGGAGGAGGAGCTGCTGAGGGAGCGGAAACGCCTGG
GGGTCTTCGGCATCACCTCCTACGACTTCCACAGCGAGAGTGGCCTCTTCCTCTTCCAGGCCAGCAACAG
CCTCTTCCACTGCCGCGACGGCGGCAAGAACGGCTTCATGGTGTCCCCTATGAAACCGCTGGAAATCAAG
ACCCAGTGCTCAGGGCCCCGGATGGACCCCAAAATCTGCCCTGCCGACCCTGCCTTCTTCTCCTTCATCA
ATAACAGCGACCTGTGGGTGGCCAACATCGAGACAGGCGAGGAGCGGCGGCTGACCTTCTGCCACCAAGG
TTTATCCAATGTCCTGGATGACCCCAAGTCTGCGGGTGTGGCCACCTTCGTCATACAGGAAGAGTTCGAC
CGCTTCACTGGGTACTGGTGGTGCCCCACAGCCTCCTGGGAAGGTTCAGAGGGCCTCAAGACGCTGCGAA
TCCTGTATGAGGAAGTCGATGAGTCCGAGGTGGAGGTCATTCACGTCCCCTCTCCTGCGCTAGAAGAAAG
GAAGACGGACTCGTATCGGTACCCCAGGACAGGCAGCAAGAATCCCAAGATTGCCTTGAAACTGGCTGAG
TTCCAGACTGACAGCCAGGGCAAGATCGTCTCGACCCAGGAGAAGGAGCTGGTGCAGCCCTTCAGCTCGC
TGTTCCCGAAGGTGGAGTACATCGCCAGGGCCGGGTGGACCCGGGATGGCAAATACGCCTGGGCCATGTT
CCTGGACCGGCCCCAGCAGTGGCTCCAGCTCGTCCTCCTCCCCCCGGCCCTGTTCATCCCGAGCACAGAG
AATGAGGAGCAGCGGCTAGCCTCTGCCAGAGCTGTCCCCAGGAATGTCCAGCCGTATGTGGTGTACGAGG
AGGTCACCAACGTCTGGATCAATGTTCATGACATCTTCTATCCCTTCCCCCAATCAGAGGGAGAGGACGA
GCTCTGCTTTCTCCGCGCCAATGAATGCAAGACCGGCTTCTGCCATTTGTACAAAGTCACCGCCGTTTTA
AAATCCCAGGGCTACGATTGGAGTGAGCCCTTCAGCCCCGGGGAAGATGAATTTAAGTGCCCCATTAAGG
AAGAGATTGCTCTGACCAGCGGTGAATGGGAGGTTTTGGCGAGGCACGGCTCCAAGATCTGGGTCAATGA
GGAGACCAAGCTGGTGTACTTCCAGGGCACCAAGGACACGCCGCTGGAGCACCACCTCTACGTGGTCAGC
TATGAGGCGGCCGGCGAGATCGTACGCCTCACCACGCCCGGCTTCTCCCATAGCTGCTCCATGAGCCAGA
ACTTCGACATGTTCGTCAGCCACTACAGCAGCGTGAGCACGCCGCCCTGCGTGCACGTCTACAAGCTGAG
CGGCCCCGACGACGACCCCCTGCACAAGCAGCCCCGCTTCTGGGCTAGCATGATGGAGGCAGCCAGCTGC
CCCCCGGATTATGTTCCTCCAGAGATCTTCCATTTCCACACGCGCTCGGATGTGCGGCTCTACGGCATGA
TCTACAAGCCCCACGCCTTGCAGCCAGGGAAGAAGCACCCCACCGTCCTCTTTGTATATGGAGGCCCCCA
GGTGCAGCTGGTGAATAACTCCTTCAAAGGCATCAAGTACTTGCGGCTCAACACACTGGCCTCCCTGGGC
TACGCCGTGGTTGTGATTGACGGCAGGGGCTCCTGTCAGCGAGGGCTTCGGTTCGAAGGGGCCCTGAAAA
ACCAAATGGGCCAGGTGGAGATCGAGGACCAGGTGGAGGGCCTGCAGTTCGTGGCCGAGAAGTATGGCTT
CATCGACCTGAGCCGAGTTGCCATCCATGGCTGGTCCTACGGGGGCTTCCTCTCGCTCATGGGGCTAATC
CACAAGCCCCAGGTGTTCAAGGTGGCCATCGCGGGTGCCCCGGTCACCGTCTGGATGGCCTACGACACAG
GGTACACTGAGCGCTACATGGACGTCCCTGAGAACAACCAGCACGGCTATGAGGCGGGTTCCGTGGCCCT
GCACGTGGAGAAGCTGCCCAATGAGCCCAACCGCTTGCTTATCCTCCACGGCTTCCTGGACGAAAACGTG
CACTTTTTCCACACAAACTTCCTCGTCTCCCAACTGATCCGAGCAGGGAAACCTTACCAGCTCCAGATCT
ACCCCAACGAGAGACACAGTATTCGCTGCCCCGAGTCGGGCGAGCACTATGAAGTCACGTTGCTGCACTT
TCTACAGGAATACCTCTAG
